Addgene plasmid #19055: pEGFP C3-YAP2
Depositing lab: Marius Sudol. Depositing organization: Geisinger Health Center. Publication: Mst2 and Lats kinases regulate apoptotic function of Yes kinase-associated protein (YAP). Oka T, Mazack V, Sudol M. J Biol Chem. 2008 Oct 10;283(41):27534-27546. doi: 10.1074/jbc.M804380200. Epub 2008 Jul 17. PubMed 18640976.
Backbone
  Vector backbone: pEGFP-C3
  Backbone manufacturer: Clontech
  Backbone size w/o insert (bp): 4700
  Vector type: Mammalian Expression
  Selectable markers: Neomycin (select with G418)
Growth in bacteria
  Bacterial resistance: Kanamycin, 50 μg/mL
  Growth temperature: 37°C
  Growth strain: DH5alpha
  Copy number: High Copy
Gene/Insert
  Gene/Insert name: Yes-kinase associated protein (alt names: YAP2, YAP65; YAP2 isoform; Yap1 isoform 3)
  Species: H. sapiens (human)
  Insert size (bp): 1467
  GenBank ID: NM_006106
  Entrez Gene: YAP1 (a.k.a. COB1, YAP, YAP-1, YAP2, YAP65, YKI)
  Tag / fusion protein: EGFP (N terminal on backbone)
  Cloning method: Restriction Enzyme; 5′ cloning site KpnI (unknown if destroyed); 3′ cloning site XbaI (unknown if destroyed)
  Sequencing primers: 5′ N/A
Terms and licenses: Academic/Nonprofit Terms; Industry Terms: Not Available to Industry
How to cite: pEGFP C3-YAP2 was a gift from Marius Sudol (Addgene plasmid # 19055 ; http://n2t.net/addgene:19055 ; RRID:Addgene_19055)
