[The description below was written by a language model from this plasmid's Addgene catalogue record and pLannotate feature annotations shown in this document.]
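Description:
pEGFP C3-YAP2 is a mammalian expression plasmid built on the Clontech pEGFP-C3 backbone that produces human Yes-kinase associated protein (YAP1; the YAP2 isoform, annotated as isoform 3) fused at its N terminus to EGFP. The roughly 1.47 kb YAP cDNA was inserted by restriction cloning between the KpnI and XbaI sites of the multiple cloning site, which lies immediately downstream of the EGFP coding sequence. EGFP, a short linker derived from the MCS, and YAP are therefore expected to be translated as one polypeptide. Transcription is driven by the human cytomegalovirus immediate early enhancer and promoter and terminated by the SV40 polyadenylation signal. The short SV40 large T antigen fragment annotated just upstream of that signal is most likely residual sequence from the SV40 region rather than a functional element.

The sequenced plasmid is 6,235 nt. It replicates at high copy number in E. coli through a ColE1/pUC-type origin and also carries an f1 origin, which allows production of single-stranded DNA. A single Tn5 aminoglycoside phosphotransferase gene (NeoR/KanR) provides selection in both hosts. A bacterial promoter (annotated as the AmpR promoter) drives it for kanamycin resistance in bacteria, and the adjacent SV40 enhancer/early promoter, together with the HSV TK polyadenylation signal, drives it for G418 selection of stably transfected mammalian cells. The small ble and bGH poly(A) fragments appear to be backbone remnants or incidental annotation matches.

The construct suits transient or stable expression of fluorescently tagged YAP, for example to follow its subcellular localisation or abundance in live or fixed cells. The associated publication concerns regulation of YAP's apoptotic function by the Mst2 and Lats kinases.
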