Features (pLannotate 1.2.2; 16 found; start..end, strand, type, name):
      1..304     +  enhancer       CMV enhancer: human cytomegalovirus immediate early enhancer
    305..508     +  promoter       CMV promoter: human cytomegalovirus (CMV) immediate early promoter
    553..1269    +  CDS            EGFP: EGFP is a basic (constitutively fluorescent) green fluorescent protein published in 1996, derived from Aequorea victoria. It is reported to be a rapidly-maturing weak dimer with moderate acid sensitivity.
   1275..1331    +  misc_feature   MCS: multiple cloning site
   1327..2787    +  CDS            YAP1: YAP1_HUMAN - Also known as YAP65. Experimental evidence at protein level: Swiss-Prot protein existence level 1. [Isoform 3]: Activates the C-terminal fragment (CTF) of ERBB4 (isoform 3). From Homo sapiens (Human).
   2856..2940    +  CDS            large T antigen (fragment): large T antigen from SV40 (simian virus 40)
   2963..3084    +  polyA_signal   SV40 poly(A) signal: SV40 polyadenylation signal
   3118..3546    -  rep_origin     f1 ori (sequence partly withheld): f1 bacteriophage origin of replication; arrow indicates direction of (+) strand synthesis
   3573..3677    +  promoter       AmpR promoter: bla
   3679..4036    +  promoter       SV40 promoter: SV40 enhancer and early promoter
   4071..4865    +  CDS            NeoR/KanR: aminoglycoside phosphotransferase from Tn5; aph(3')-II (or nptII); confers resistance to neomycin, kanamycin, and G418 (Geneticin®)
   4886..5038    +  CDS            ble (fragment): BLE_KLEPN - Experimental evidence at protein level: Swiss-Prot protein existence level 1. Binding protein with a strong affinity to the bleomycin family of antibiotics. Binds to CL990; an antimitotic-antibiotic compound. From Klebsiella pneumoniae.
   5097..5144    +  polyA_signal   HSV TK poly(A) signal: herpes simplex virus thymidine kinase polyadenylation signal (Cole and Stacy, 1985)
   5235..5251    -  polyA_signal   bGH poly(A) signal (fragment): bovine growth hormone polyadenylation signal
   5473..6061    +  rep_origin     ori: high-copy-number ColE1/pMB1/pBR322/pUC origin of replication
   6176..6235    +  enhancer       CMV enhancer (fragment): human cytomegalovirus immediate early enhancer
>Addgene plasmid #19055 | pEGFP C3-YAP2 | addgene full sequence | sequence record 324609 | Addgene NGS Result
CGTTACATAACTTACGGTAAATGGCCCGCCTGGCTGACCGCCCAACGACCCCCGCCCATTGACGTCAATA
ATGACGTATGTTCCCATAGTAACGCCAATAGGGACTTTCCATTGACGTCAATGGGTGGAGTATTTACGGT
AAACTGCCCACTTGGCAGTACATCAAGTGTATCATATGCCAAGTACGCCCCCTATTGACGTCAATGACGG
TAAATGGCCCGCCTGGCATTATGCCCAGTACATGACCTTATGGGACTTTCCTACTTGGCAGTACATCTAC
GTATTAGTCATCGCTATTACCATGGTGATGCGGTTTTGGCAGTACATCAATGGGCGTGGATAGCGGTTTG
ACTCACGGGGATTTCCAAGTCTCCACCCCATTGACGTCAATGGGAGTTTGTTTTGGCACCAAAATCAACG
GGACTTTCCAAAATGTCGTAACAACTCCGCCCCATTGACGCAAATGGGCGGTAGGCGTGTACGGTGGGAG
GTCTATATAAGCAGAGCTGGTTTAGTGAACCGTCAGATCCGCTAGCGCTACCGGTCGCCACCATGGTGAG
CAAGGGCGAGGAGCTGTTCACCGGGGTGGTGCCCATCCTGGTCGAGCTGGACGGCGACGTAAACGGCCAC
AAGTTCAGCGTGTCCGGCGAGGGCGAGGGCGATGCCACCTACGGCAAGCTGACCCTGAAGTTCATCTGCA
CCACCGGCAAGCTGCCCGTGCCCTGGCCCACCCTCGTGACCACCCTGACCTACGGCGTGCAGTGCTTCAG
CCGCTACCCCGACCACATGAAGCAGCACGACTTCTTCAAGTCCGCCATGCCCGAAGGCTACGTCCAGGAG
CGCACCATCTTCTTCAAGGACGACGGCAACTACAAGACCCGCGCCGAGGTGAAGTTCGAGGGCGACACCC
TGGTGAACCGCATCGAGCTGAAGGGCATCGACTTCAAGGAGGACGGCAACATCCTGGGGCACAAGCTGGA
GTACAACTACAACAGCCACAACGTCTATATCATGGCCGACAAGCAGAAGAACGGCATCAAGGTGAACTTC
AAGATCCGCCACAACATCGAGGACGGCAGCGTGCAGCTCGCCGACCACTACCAGCAGAACACCCCCATCG
GCGACGGCCCCGTGCTGCTGCCCGACAACCACTACCTGAGCACCCAGTCCGCCCTGAGCAAAGACCCCAA
CGAGAAGCGCGATCACATGGTCCTGCTGGAGTTCGTGACCGCCGCCGGGATCACTCTCGGCATGGACGAG
CTGTACAAGTACTCAGATCTCGAGCTCAAGCTTCGAATTCTGCAGTCGACGGTACCGCGGGCCCGGGATC
CCGGGCAGCAGCCGCCGCCTCAACCGGCCCCCCAGGGCCAAGGGCAGCCGCCTTCGCAGCCCCCGCAGGG
GCAGGGCCCGCCGTCCGGACCCGGGCAACCGGCACCCGCGGCGACCCAGGCGGCGCCGCAGGCACCCCCC
GCCGGGCATCAGATCGTGCACGTCCGCGGGGACTCGGAGACCGACCTGGAGGCGCTCTTCAACGCCGTCA
TGAACCCCAAGACGGCCAACGTGCCCCAGACCGTGCCCATGAGGCTCCGGAAGCTGCCCGACTCCTTCTT
CAAGCCGCCGGAGCCCAAATCCCACTCCCGACAGGCCAGTACTGATGCAGGCACTGCAGGAGCCCTGACT
CCACAGCATGTTCGAGCTCATTCCTCTCCAGCTTCTCTGCAGTTGGGAGCTGTTTCTCCTGGGACACTGA
CCCCCACTGGAGTAGTCTCTGGCCCAGCAGCTACACCCACAGCTCAGCATCTTCGACAGTCTTCTTTTGA
GATACCTGATGATGTACCTCTGCCAGCAGGTTGGGAGATGGCAAAGACATCTTCTGGTCAGAGATACTTC
TTAAATCACATCGATCAGACAACAACATGGCAGGACCCCAGGAAGGCCATGCTGTCCCAGATGAACGTCA
CAGCCCCCACCAGTCCACCAGTGCAGCAGAATATGATGAACTCGGCTTCAGGTCCTCTTCCTGATGGATG
GGAACAAGCCATGACTCAGGATGGAGAAATTTACTATATAAACCATAAGAACAAGACCACCTCTTGGCTA
GACCCAAGGCTTGACCCTCGTTTTGCCATGAACCAGAGAATCAGTCAGAGTGCTCCAGTGAAACAGCCAC
CACCCCTGGCTCCCCAGAGCCCACAGGGAGGCGTCATGGGTGGCAGCAACTCCAACCAGCAGCAACAGAT
GCGACTGCAGCAACTGCAGATGGAGAAGGAGAGGCTGCGGCTGAAACAGCAAGAACTGCTTCGGCAGGAG
TTAGCCCTGCGTAGCCAGTTACCAACACTGGAGCAGGATGGTGGGACTCAAAATCCAGTGTCTTCTCCCG
GGATGTCTCAGGAATTGAGAACAATGACGACCAATAGCTCAGATCCTTTCCTTAACAGTGGCACCTATCA
CTCTCGAGATGAGAGTACAGACAGTGGACTAAGCATGAGCAGCTACAGTGTCCCTCGAACCCCAGATGAC
TTCCTGAACAGTGTGGATGAGATGGATACAGGTGATACTATCAACCAAAGCACCCTGCCCTCACAGCAGA
ACCGTTTCCCAGACTACCTTGAAGCCATTCCTGGGACAAATGTGGACCTTGGAACACTGGAAGGAGATGG
AATGAACATAGAAGGAGAGGAGCTGATGCCAAGTCTGCAGGAAGCTTTGAGTTCTGACATCCTTAATGAC
ATGGAGTCTGTTTTGGCTGCCACCAAGCTAGATAAAGAAAGCTTTCTTACATGGTTATAGAGCCCTCAGG
CAGACTGAATTCTGCAGATATCCAGCACAGTGGCGGCCGCTCGAGTCTAGATAACTGATCATAATCAGCC
ATACCACATTTGTAGAGGTTTTACTTGCTTTAAAAAACCTCCCACACCTCCCCCTGAACCTGAAACATAA
AATGAATGCAATTGTTGTTGTTAACTTGTTTATTGCAGCTTATAATGGTTACAAATAAAGCAATAGCATC
ACAAATTTCACAAATAAAGCATTTTTTTCACTGCATTCTAGTTGTGGTTTGTCCAAACTCATCAATGTAT
CTTAACGCGTAAATTGTAAGCGTTAATATTTTGTTAAAATTCGCGTTAAATTTTTGTTAAATCAGCTCAT
TTTTTAACCAATAGGCCGAAATCGGCAAAATCCCTTATAAATCAAAAGAATAGACCGAGATAGGGT
[37 nt withheld, positions 3217-3253]
AAAGAACGTGGACTCCAACGTCAAAGG
[49 nt withheld, positions 3281-3329]
T
[91 nt withheld, positions 3331-3421]
G
[124 nt withheld, positions 3423-3546]
CAGGTGGCACTTTTCGGGGAAATGTGCGCGGAACCCCTATTTGTTTATTTTTCTAAATACATTCAAATAT
GTATCCGCTCATGAGACAATAACCCTGATAAATGCTTCAATAATATTGAAAAAGGAAGAGTCCTGAGGCG
GAAAGAACCAGCTGTGGAATGTGTGTCAGTTAGGGTGTGGAAAGTCCCCAGGCTCCCCAGCAGGCAGAAG
TATGCAAAGCATGCATCTCAATTAGTCAGCAACCAGGTGTGGAAAGTCCCCAGGCTCCCCAGCAGGCAGA
AGTATGCAAAGCATGCATCTCAATTAGTCAGCAACCATAGTCCCGCCCCTAACTCCGCCCATCCCGCCCC
TAACTCCGCCCAGTTCCGCCCATTCTCCGCCCCATGGCTGACTAATTTTTTTTATTTATGCAGAGGCCGA
GGCCGCCTCGGCCTCTGAGCTATTCCAGAAGTAGTGAGGAGGCTTTTTTGGAGGCCTAGGCTTTTGCAAA
GATCGATCAAGAGACAGGATGAGGATCGTTTCGCATGATTGAACAAGATGGATTGCACGCAGGTTCTCCG
GCCGCTTGGGTGGAGAGGCTATTCGGCTATGACTGGGCACAACAGACAATCGGCTGCTCTGATGCCGCCG
TGTTCCGGCTGTCAGCGCAGGGGCGCCCGGTTCTTTTTGTCAAGACCGACCTGTCCGGTGCCCTGAATGA
ACTGCAAGACGAGGCAGCGCGGCTATCGTGGCTGGCCACGACGGGCGTTCCTTGCGCAGCTGTGCTCGAC
GTTGTCACTGAAGCGGGAAGGGACTGGCTGCTATTGGGCGAAGTGCCGGGGCAGGATCTCCTGTCATCTC
ACCTTGCTCCTGCCGAGAAAGTATCCATCATGGCTGATGCAATGCGGCGGCTGCATACGCTTGATCCGGC
TACCTGCCCATTCGACCACCAAGCGAAACATCGCATCGAGCGAGCACGTACTCGGATGGAAGCCGGTCTT
GTCGATCAGGATGATCTGGACGAAGAGCATCAGGGGCTCGCGCCAGCCGAACTGTTCGCCAGGCTCAAGG
CGAGCATGCCCGACGGCGAGGATCTCGTCGTGACCCATGGCGATGCCTGCTTGCCGAATATCATGGTGGA
AAATGGCCGCTTTTCTGGATTCATCGACTGTGGCCGGCTGGGTGTGGCGGACCGCTATCAGGACATAGCG
TTGGCTACCCGTGATATTGCTGAAGAGCTTGGCGGCGAATGGGCTGACCGCTTCCTCGTGCTTTACGGTA
TCGCCGCTCCCGATTCGCAGCGCATCGCCTTCTATCGCCTTCTTGACGAGTTCTTCTGAGCGGGACTCTG
GGGTTCGAAATGACCGACCAAGCGACGCCCAACCTGCCATCACGAGATTTCGATTCCACCGCCGCCTTCT
ATGAAAGGTTGGGCTTCGGAATCGTTTTCCGGGACGCCGGCTGGATGATCCTCCAGCGCGGGGATCTCAT
GCTGGAGTTCTTCGCCCACCCTAGGGGGAGGCTAACTGAAACACGGAAGGAGACAATACCGGAAGGAACC
CGCGCTATGACGGCAATAAAAAGACAGAATAAAACGCACGGTGTTGGGTCGTTTGTTCATAAACGCGGGG
TTCGGTCCCAGGGCTGGCACTCTGTCGATACCCCACCGAGACCCCATTGGGGCCAATACGCCCGCGTTTC
TTCCTTTTCCCCACCCCACCCCCCAAGTTCGGGTGAAGGCCCAGGGCTCGCAGCCAACGTCGGGGCGGCA
GGCCCTGCCATAGCCTCAGGTTACTCATATATACTTTAGATTGATTTAAAACTTCATTTTTAATTTAAAA
GGATCTAGGTGAAGATCCTTTTTGATAATCTCATGACCAAAATCCCTTAACGTGAGTTTTCGTTCCACTG
AGCGTCAGACCCCGTAGAAAAGATCAAAGGATCTTCTTGAGATCCTTTTTTTCTGCGCGTAATCTGCTGC
TTGCAAACAAAAAAACCACCGCTACCAGCGGTGGTTTGTTTGCCGGATCAAGAGCTACCAACTCTTTTTC
CGAAGGTAACTGGCTTCAGCAGAGCGCAGATACCAAATACTGTTCTTCTAGTGTAGCCGTAGTTAGGCCA
CCACTTCAAGAACTCTGTAGCACCGCCTACATACCTCGCTCTGCTAATCCTGTTACCAGTGGCTGCTGCC
AGTGGCGATAAGTCGTGTCTTACCGGGTTGGACTCAAGACGATAGTTACCGGATAAGGCGCAGCGGTCGG
GCTGAACGGGGGGTTCGTGCACACAGCCCAGCTTGGAGCGAACGACCTACACCGAACTGAGATACCTACA
GCGTGAGCTATGAGAAAGCGCCACGCTTCCCGAAGGGAGAAAGGCGGACAGGTATCCGGTAAGCGGCAGG
GTCGGAACAGGAGAGCGCACGAGGGAGCTTCCAGGGGGAAACGCCTGGTATCTTTATAGTCCTGTCGGGT
TTCGCCACCTCTGACTTGAGCGTCGATTTTTGTGATGCTCGTCAGGGGGGCGGAGCCTATGGAAAAACGC
CAGCAACGCGGCCTTTTTACGGTTCCTGGCCTTTTGCTGGCCTTTTGCTCACATGTTCTTTCCTGCGTTA
TCCCCTGATTCTGTGGATAACCGTATTACCGCCATGCATTAGTTATTAATAGTAATCAATTACGGGGTCA
TTAGTTCATAGCCCATATATGGAGTTCCG
