>Addgene plasmid #19055 | pEGFP C3-YAP2 | addgene partial sequence | sequence record 24952 | EGFP-C 5'-CATGGTCCTGCTGGAGTTCGTG-3'
GGTCTCTCGGCATGGAGAGCTGTACAAGTACTCAGATCTCGAGCTCAAGCTTCGAATTCTGCAGTNTACG
GTACCGCGGGCCCGGGATCCCGGGCAGCAGCCGCCGCCTCAACCGGCCCCCCAGGGCCAAGGGCAGCCGC
CTTCGCAGCCCCCGCAGGGGCAGGGCCCGCCGTCCGGACCCGGGCAACCGGCACCCGCGGCGACCCAGGC
GGCGCCGCAGGCACCCCCCGCCGGGCATCAGATCGTGCACGTCCGCGGGGACTCGGAGACCGACCTGGAG
GCGCTCTTCAACGCCGTCATGAACCCCAAGACGGCCAACGTGCCCCAGACCGTGCCCATGAGGCTCCGGA
AGCTGCCCGACTCCTTCTTCAAGCCGCCGGAGCCCAAATCCCACTCCCGACAGGCCAGTACTGATGCAGG
CACTGCAGGAGCCCTGACTCCACAGCATGTTCGAGCTCATTCCTCTCCAGCTTCTCTGCAGTTGGGAGCT
GTTTCTCCTGGGACACTGACCCCCACTGGAGTAGTCTCTGGCCCAGCANCTACACCCACAGCTCAGCATC
TTCGACAGTCTTCTTTTGAGATACCTGATGATGTACCTCTGCCANCAGGNTTGGGAGATGGCAAAGACAT
CTTCTGGTCAGAGAATACTTCTTAAATCACATCGATCAAACAACAACATGGCAAGGACCCTAGGANGNCA
ATGCTGTTCNANAATAAATTAANGTCAANACCCNAATATNTNACAGTGGAAACANAAATNATGAACTCGG
GTTCAGGTNCTNTTCCTGATGGATGGNANAAGCCATGANTCAGGATGGAAA
